Addgene plasmid #138984: pcDNA3.1(+)-MC38-TCRB-30-picky_sticky
Purpose: IVT template for the beta subunit of the mouse TCR #30 that is reactive against MC38
Depositing lab: Jeff Hammerbacher. Depositing organization: Medical University of South Carolina. Publication: Discovering tumor-reactive T-cell receptors through single-cell sequencing of tumor-infiltrating lymphocytes. Gottschalk E, Aksoy BA, Aksoy P, Swiderska-syn M, Mart C, Macpherson L, Romeo M, Smith A, Knochelmann H, Paulos C, Timmers C, Wrangle J, Rubinstein MP, Hammerbacher J. bioRxiv 2021.11.30.470597 10.1101/2021.11.30.470597.
Backbone
  Vector backbone: pcDNA3.1(+)
  Backbone manufacturer: GenScript
  Backbone size w/o insert (bp): 5357
  Vector type: Mammalian Expression
  Selectable markers: Neomycin (select with G418)
Growth in bacteria
  Bacterial resistance: Ampicillin, 100 μg/mL
  Growth temperature: 37°C
  Growth strain: DH5alpha
  Copy number: Unknown
Gene/Insert
  Gene/Insert name: TCRB (alt names: picky sticky beta; 30_TRB_CASSPGQGYAEQFF_TGTGCCAGCAGCCCGGGACAGGGTTATGCTGAGCAGTTCTTC)
  Species: M. musculus (mouse)
  Insert size (bp): 929
  Entrez Gene: Tcrb (a.k.a. TCRbeta, Tib)
  Promoter: CMV and T7
  Cloning method: Restriction Enzyme; 5′ cloning site AflII (not destroyed); 3′ cloning site NotI (not destroyed)
  Sequencing primers: 5′ CMV-F; 3′ BGH-rev
Terms and licenses: Academic/Nonprofit Terms; Industry Terms: Not Available to Industry
Depositor comments: Please visit https://www.biorxiv.org/content/10.1101/2021.11.30.470597v1 for bioRxiv preprint.
How to cite: pcDNA3.1(+)-MC38-TCRB-30-picky_sticky was a gift from Jeff Hammerbacher (Addgene plasmid # 138984 ; http://n2t.net/addgene:138984 ; RRID:Addgene_138984)
