[The description below was written by a language model from this plasmid's Addgene catalogue record and pLannotate feature annotations shown in this document.]
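Description:
pcDNA3.1(+)-MC38-TCRB-30-picky_sticky is a mammalian expression plasmid built on the pcDNA3.1(+) backbone. According to the record, it is intended mainly as a template for in vitro transcription of the beta chain of a mouse T-cell receptor (TCR #30, nicknamed "picky sticky") that is reactive against the MC38 tumour line. The roughly 0.9 kb mouse Tcrb insert sits between the AflII and NotI sites, both of which are retained. The automated annotation splits the insert into a variable-region segment and a constant-region segment. The constant region matches the mouse TCR beta-2 constant region. The variable segment is labelled by its closest database hit, a human TRBV gene, but this is most likely a homology-based call rather than evidence of human sequence, since the catalogue lists the insert as mouse.

The insert lies downstream of the CMV immediate-early enhancer/promoter and a T7 promoter, and is followed by the bovine growth hormone polyadenylation signal. The T7 promoter allows run-off synthesis of TCR beta mRNA with T7 RNA polymerase, while the CMV promoter would also allow direct expression after transfection of mammalian cells. An SV40 early promoter drives a neomycin phosphotransferase gene with an SV40 poly(A) signal, giving G418 selection in mammalian cells. In E. coli the plasmid is maintained through a high-copy ColE1/pUC-type origin and selected with ampicillin through β-lactamase; an f1 origin is also present. Several short annotated fragments (HIV-1 LTR, ble, lacI, lac promoter/operator) appear to be backbone remnants or chance matches rather than functional parts. The associated work concerns finding tumour-reactive TCRs by single-cell sequencing of tumour-infiltrating lymphocytes. A functional receptor would presumably require the beta chain to be paired with its matching alpha chain, which this plasmid does not carry.
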