Features (pLannotate 1.2.2; 21 found; start..end, strand, type, name):
     28..80      -  misc_feature   bom (fragment): basis of mobility region from pBR322
    235..614     +  enhancer       CMV enhancer: human cytomegalovirus immediate early enhancer
    615..818     +  promoter       CMV promoter: human cytomegalovirus (CMV) immediate early promoter
    814..847     +  LTR            5' LTR (truncated) (fragment): truncated 5' long terminal repeat (LTR) from HIV-1
    863..881     +  promoter       T7 promoter: promoter for bacteriophage T7 RNA polymerase
    914..1249    +  CDS            TRBV4-2: TVB42_HUMAN - Also known as TCRBV7S3A2 From Homo sapiens (Human).
   1307..1825    +  CDS            TCB2_MOUSE: Experimental evidence at protein level: Swiss-Prot protein existence level 1. From Mus musculus (Mouse).
   1879..2103    +  polyA_signal   bGH poly(A) signal: bovine growth hormone polyadenylation signal
   2107..2128    +  promoter       SV40 promoter (fragment): SV40 enhancer and early promoter
   2149..2577    +  rep_origin     f1 ori (sequence partly withheld): f1 bacteriophage origin of replication; arrow indicates direction of (+) strand synthesis
   2591..2920    +  promoter       SV40 promoter: SV40 enhancer and early promoter
   2987..3778    +  CDS            neo: KKA2_KLEPN - Also known as kan, nptII. Experimental evidence at protein level: Swiss-Prot protein existence level 1. Resistance to kanamycin, neomycin, paromomycin, ribostamycin, butirosin and gentamicin B. From Klebsiella pneumoniae.
   3802..3960    +  CDS            ble (fragment): BLE_KLEPN - Experimental evidence at protein level: Swiss-Prot protein existence level 1. Binding protein with a strong affinity to the bleomycin family of antibiotics. Binds to CL990; an antimitotic-antibiotic compound. From Klebsiella pneumoniae.
   3955..4076    +  polyA_signal   SV40 poly(A) signal: SV40 polyadenylation signal
   4149..4165    -  protein_bind   lac operator: The lac repressor binds to the lac operator to inhibit transcription in E. coli. This inhibition can be relieved by adding lactose or isopropyl-β-D-thiogalactopyranoside (IPTG). lac repressor encoded by lacI
   4173..4203    -  promoter       lac promoter: promoter for the E. coli lac operon
   4218..4239    -  protein_bind   CAP binding site: CAP binding activates transcription in the presence of cAMP. E. coli catabolite activator protein
   4252..4344    -  CDS            lacI (fragment): lac repressor; lacI; The lac repressor binds to the lac operator to inhibit transcription in E. coli. This inhibition can be relieved by adding lactose or isopropyl-β-D-thiogalactopyranoside (IPTG).
   4527..5115    -  rep_origin     ori: high-copy-number ColE1/pMB1/pBR322/pUC origin of replication
   5286..6146    -  CDS            AmpR: β-lactamase; bla; confers resistance to ampicillin, carbenicillin, and related antibiotics
   6147..6251    -  promoter       AmpR promoter: bla
>Addgene plasmid #138984 | pcDNA3.1(+)-MC38-TCRB-30-picky_sticky | addgene full sequence | sequence record 274017 | Addgene NGS Result
GACGGATCGGGAGATCTCCCGATCCCCTATGGTGCACTCTCAGTACAATCTGCTCTGATGCCGCATAGTT
AAGCCAGTATCTGCTCCCTGCTTGTGTGTTGGAGGTCGCTGAGTAGTGCGCGAGCAAAATTTAAGCTACA
ACAAGGCAAGGCTTGACCGACAATTGCATGAAGAATCTGCTTAGGGTTAGGCGTTTTGCGCTGCTTCGCG
ATGTACGGGCCAGATATACGCGTTGACATTGATTATTGACTAGTTATTAATAGTAATCAATTACGGGGTC
ATTAGTTCATAGCCCATATATGGAGTTCCGCGTTACATAACTTACGGTAAATGGCCCGCCTGGCTGACCG
CCCAACGACCCCCGCCCATTGACGTCAATAATGACGTATGTTCCCATAGTAACGCCAATAGGGACTTTCC
ATTGACGTCAATGGGTGGAGTATTTACGGTAAACTGCCCACTTGGCAGTACATCAAGTGTATCATATGCC
AAGTACGCCCCCTATTGACGTCAATGACGGTAAATGGCCCGCCTGGCATTATGCCCAGTACATGACCTTA
TGGGACTTTCCTACTTGGCAGTACATCTACGTATTAGTCATCGCTATTACCATGGTGATGCGGTTTTGGC
AGTACATCAATGGGCGTGGATAGCGGTTTGACTCACGGGGATTTCCAAGTCTCCACCCCATTGACGTCAA
TGGGAGTTTGTTTTGGCACCAAAATCAACGGGACTTTCCAAAATGTCGTAACAACTCCGCCCCATTGACG
CAAATGGGCGGTAGGCGTGTACGGTGGGAGGTCTATATAAGCAGAGCTCTCTGGCTAACTAGAGAACCCA
CTGCTTACTGGCTTATCGAAATTAATACGACTCACTATAGGGAGACCCAAGCTGGCTAGCGTTTAAACTT
AAGATGAGCTGCAGGCTTCTCCTCTATGTTTCCCTATGTCTTGTGGAAACAGCACTCATGAACACTAAAA
TTACTCAGTCACCAAGATATCTAATCCTGGGAAGAGCAAATAAGTCTTTGGAATGTGAGCAACATCTGGG
ACATAATGCTATGTACTGGTATAAACAGAGCGCTGAGAAGCCGCCAGAGCTCATGTTTCTCTACAATCTT
AAACAGTTGATTCGAAATGAGACGGTGCCCAGTCGTTTTATACCTGAATGCCCAGACAGCTCCAAGCTAC
TTTTACATATATCTGCCGTGGATCCAGAAGACTCAGCTGTCTATTTTTGTGCCAGCAGCCCGGGACAGGG
TTATGCTGAGCAGTTCTTCGGACCAGGGACACGACTCACCGTCCTAGAGGATCTGAGAAATGTGACTCCA
CCCAAGGTCTCCTTGTTTGAGCCATCAAAAGCAGAGATTGCAAACAAACAAAAGGCTACCCTCGTGTGCT
TGGCCAGGGGCTTCTTCCCTGACCACGTGGAGCTGAGCTGGTGGGTGAATGGCAAGGAGGTCCACAGTGG
GGTCAGCACGGACCCTCAGGCCTACAAGGAGAGCAATTATAGCTACTGCCTGAGCAGCCGCCTGAGGGTC
TCTGCTACCTTCTGGCACAATCCTCGAAACCACTTCCGCTGCCAAGTGCAGTTCCATGGGCTTTCAGAGG
AGGACAAGTGGCCAGAGGGCTCACCCAAACCTGTCACACAGAACATCAGTGCAGAGGCCTGGGGCCGAGC
AGACTGTGGAATCACTTCAGCATCCTATCATCAGGGGGTTCTGTCTGCAACCATCCTCTATGAGATCCTA
CTGGGGAAGGCCACCCTATATGCTGTGCTGGTCAGTGGCCTGGTGCTGATGGCCATGGTCAAGAAAAAAA
ATTCCTAAGCGGCCGCTCGAGTCTAGAGGGCCCGTTTAAACCCGCTGATCAGCCTCGACTGTGCCTTCTA
GTTGCCAGCCATCTGTTGTTTGCCCCTCCCCCGTGCCTTCCTTGACCCTGGAAGGTGCCACTCCCACTGT
CCTTTCCTAATAAAATGAGGAAATTGCATCGCATTGTCTGAGTAGGTGTCATTCTATTCTGGGGGGTGGG
GTGGGGCAGGACAGCAAGGGGGAGGATTGGGAAGACAATAGCAGGCATGCTGGGGATGCGGTGGGCTCTA
TGGCTTCTGAGGCGGAAAGAACCAGCTGGGGCTCTAGGGGGTATCCCC
[124 nt withheld, positions 2149-2272]
C
[91 nt withheld, positions 2274-2364]
A
[49 nt withheld, positions 2366-2414]
CCTTTGACGTTGGAGTCCACGTTCTTT
[37 nt withheld, positions 2442-2478]
ACCCTATCTCGGTCTATTCTTTTGATTTATAAGGGATTTTGCCGATTTCGGCCTATTGGTTAAAAAATGA
GCTGATTTAACAAAAATTTAACGCGAATTAATTCTGTGGAATGTGTGTCAGTTAGGGTGTGGAAAGTCCC
CAGGCTCCCCAGCAGGCAGAAGTATGCAAAGCATGCATCTCAATTAGTCAGCAACCAGGTGTGGAAAGTC
CCCAGGCTCCCCAGCAGGCAGAAGTATGCAAAGCATGCATCTCAATTAGTCAGCAACCATAGTCCCGCCC
CTAACTCCGCCCATCCCGCCCCTAACTCCGCCCAGTTCCGCCCATTCTCCGCCCCATGGCTGACTAATTT
TTTTTATTTATGCAGAGGCCGAGGCCGCCTCTGCCTCTGAGCTATTCCAGAAGTAGTGAGGAGGCTTTTT
TGGAGGCCTAGGCTTTTGCAAAAAGCTCCCGGGAGCTTGTATATCCATTTTCGGATCTGATCAAGAGACA
GGATGAGGATCGTTTCGCATGATTGAACAAGATGGATTGCACGCAGGTTCTCCGGCCGCTTGGGTGGAGA
GGCTATTCGGCTATGACTGGGCACAACAGACAATCGGCTGCTCTGATGCCGCCGTGTTCCGGCTGTCAGC
GCAGGGGCGCCCGGTTCTTTTTGTCAAGACCGACCTGTCCGGTGCCCTGAATGAACTGCAGGACGAGGCA
GCGCGGCTATCGTGGCTGGCCACGACGGGCGTTCCTTGCGCAGCTGTGCTCGACGTTGTCACTGAAGCGG
GAAGGGACTGGCTGCTATTGGGCGAAGTGCCGGGGCAGGATCTCCTGTCATCTCACCTTGCTCCTGCCGA
GAAAGTATCCATCATGGCTGATGCAATGCGGCGGCTGCATACGCTTGATCCGGCTACCTGCCCATTCGAC
CACCAAGCGAAACATCGCATCGAGCGAGCACGTACTCGGATGGAAGCCGGTCTTGTCGATCAGGATGATC
TGGACGAAGAGCATCAGGGGCTCGCGCCAGCCGAACTGTTCGCCAGGCTCAAGGCGCGCATGCCCGACGG
CGAGGATCTCGTCGTGACCCATGGCGATGCCTGCTTGCCGAATATCATGGTGGAAAATGGCCGCTTTTCT
GGATTCATCGACTGTGGCCGGCTGGGTGTGGCGGACCGCTATCAGGACATAGCGTTGGCTACCCGTGATA
TTGCTGAAGAGCTTGGCGGCGAATGGGCTGACCGCTTCCTCGTGCTTTACGGTATCGCCGCTCCCGATTC
GCAGCGCATCGCCTTCTATCGCCTTCTTGACGAGTTCTTCTGAGCGGGACTCTGGGGTTCGAAATGACCG
ACCAAGCGACGCCCAACCTGCCATCACGAGATTTCGATTCCACCGCCGCCTTCTATGAAAGGTTGGGCTT
CGGAATCGTTTTCCGGGACGCCGGCTGGATGATCCTCCAGCGCGGGGATCTCATGCTGGAGTTCTTCGCC
CACCCCAACTTGTTTATTGCAGCTTATAATGGTTACAAATAAAGCAATAGCATCACAAATTTCACAAATA
AAGCATTTTTTTCACTGCATTCTAGTTGTGGTTTGTCCAAACTCATCAATGTATCTTATCATGTCTGTAT
ACCGTCGACCTCTAGCTAGAGCTTGGCGTAATCATGGTCATAGCTGTTTCCTGTGTGAAATTGTTATCCG
CTCACAATTCCACACAACATACGAGCCGGAAGCATAAAGTGTAAAGCCTGGGGTGCCTAATGAGTGAGCT
AACTCACATTAATTGCGTTGCGCTCACTGCCCGCTTTCCAGTCGGGAAACCTGTCGTGCCAGCTGCATTA
ATGAATCGGCCAACGCGCGGGGAGAGGCGGTTTGCGTATTGGGCGCTCTTCCGCTTCCTCGCTCACTGAC
TCGCTGCGCTCGGTCGTTCGGCTGCGGCGAGCGGTATCAGCTCACTCAAAGGCGGTAATACGGTTATCCA
CAGAATCAGGGGATAACGCAGGAAAGAACATGTGAGCAAAAGGCCAGCAAAAGGCCAGGAACCGTAAAAA
GGCCGCGTTGCTGGCGTTTTTCCATAGGCTCCGCCCCCCTGACGAGCATCACAAAAATCGACGCTCAAGT
CAGAGGTGGCGAAACCCGACAGGACTATAAAGATACCAGGCGTTTCCCCCTGGAAGCTCCCTCGTGCGCT
CTCCTGTTCCGACCCTGCCGCTTACCGGATACCTGTCCGCCTTTCTCCCTTCGGGAAGCGTGGCGCTTTC
TCATAGCTCACGCTGTAGGTATCTCAGTTCGGTGTAGGTCGTTCGCTCCAAGCTGGGCTGTGTGCACGAA
CCCCCCGTTCAGCCCGACCGCTGCGCCTTATCCGGTAACTATCGTCTTGAGTCCAACCCGGTAAGACACG
ACTTATCGCCACTGGCAGCAGCCACTGGTAACAGGATTAGCAGAGCGAGGTATGTAGGCGGTGCTACAGA
GTTCTTGAAGTGGTGGCCTAACTACGGCTACACTAGAAGAACAGTATTTGGTATCTGCGCTCTGCTGAAG
CCAGTTACCTTCGGAAAAAGAGTTGGTAGCTCTTGATCCGGCAAACAAACCACCGCTGGTAGCGGTGGTT
TTTTTGTTTGCAAGCAGCAGATTACGCGCAGAAAAAAAGGATCTCAAGAAGATCCTTTGATCTTTTCTAC
GGGGTCTGACGCTCAGTGGAACGAAAACTCACGTTAAGGGATTTTGGTCATGAGATTATCAAAAAGGATC
TTCACCTAGATCCTTTTAAATTAAAAATGAAGTTTTAAATCAATCTAAAGTATATATGAGTAAACTTGGT
CTGACAGTTACCAATGCTTAATCAGTGAGGCACCTATCTCAGCGATCTGTCTATTTCGTTCATCCATAGT
TGCCTGACTCCCCGTCGTGTAGATAACTACGATACGGGAGGGCTTACCATCTGGCCCCAGTGCTGCAATG
ATACCGCGAGACCCACGCTCACCGGCTCCAGATTTATCAGCAATAAACCAGCCAGCCGGAAGGGCCGAGC
GCAGAAGTGGTCCTGCAACTTTATCCGCCTCCATCCAGTCTATTAATTGTTGCCGGGAAGCTAGAGTAAG
TAGTTCGCCAGTTAATAGTTTGCGCAACGTTGTTGCCATTGCTACAGGCATCGTGGTGTCACGCTCGTCG
TTTGGTATGGCTTCATTCAGCTCCGGTTCCCAACGATCAAGGCGAGTTACATGATCCCCCATGTTGTGCA
AAAAAGCGGTTAGCTCCTTCGGTCCTCCGATCGTTGTCAGAAGTAAGTTGGCCGCAGTGTTATCACTCAT
GGTTATGGCAGCACTGCATAATTCTCTTACTGTCATGCCATCCGTAAGATGCTTTTCTGTGACTGGTGAG
TACTCAACCAAGTCATTCTGAGAATAGTGTATGCGGCGACCGAGTTGCTCTTGCCCGGCGTCAATACGGG
ATAATACCGCGCCACATAGCAGAACTTTAAAAGTGCTCATCATTGGAAAACGTTCTTCGGGGCGAAAACT
CTCAAGGATCTTACCGCTGTTGAGATCCAGTTCGATGTAACCCACTCGTGCACCCAACTGATCTTCAGCA
TCTTTTACTTTCACCAGCGTTTCTGGGTGAGCAAAAACAGGAAGGCAAAATGCCGCAAAAAAGGGAATAA
GGGCGACACGGAAATGTTGAATACTCATACTCTTCCTTTTTCAATATTATTGAAGCATTTATCAGGGTTA
TTGTCTCATGAGCGGATACATATTTGAATGTATTTAGAAAAATAAACAAATAGGGGTTCCGCGCACATTT
CCCCGAAAAGTGCCACCTGACGTC
