>Addgene plasmid #138984 | pcDNA3.1(+)-MC38-TCRB-30-picky_sticky | depositor partial sequence | sequence record 268894 | 30_TRB_CASSPGQGYAEQFF_TGTGCCAGCAGCCCGGGACAGGGTTATGCTGAGCAGTTCTTC
CTTAAGATGAGCTGCAGGCTTCTCCTCTATGTTTCCCTATGTCTTGTGGAAACAGCACTCATGAACACTA
AAATTACTCAGTCACCAAGATATCTAATCCTGGGAAGAGCAAATAAGTCTTTGGAATGTGAGCAACATCT
GGGACATAATGCTATGTACTGGTATAAACAGAGCGCTGAGAAGCCGCCAGAGCTCATGTTTCTCTACAAT
CTTAAACAGTTGATTCGAAATGAGACGGTGCCCAGTCGTTTTATACCTGAATGCCCAGACAGCTCCAAGC
TACTTTTACATATATCTGCCGTGGATCCAGAAGACTCAGCTGTCTATTTTTGTGCCAGCAGCCCGGGACA
GGGTTATGCTGAGCAGTTCTTCGGACCAGGGACACGACTCACCGTCCTAGAGGATCTGAGAAATGTGACT
CCACCCAAGGTCTCCTTGTTTGAGCCATCAAAAGCAGAGATTGCAAACAAACAAAAGGCTACCCTCGTGT
GCTTGGCCAGGGGCTTCTTCCCTGACCACGTGGAGCTGAGCTGGTGGGTGAATGGCAAGGAGGTCCACAG
TGGGGTCAGCACGGACCCTCAGGCCTACAAGGAGAGCAATTATAGCTACTGCCTGAGCAGCCGCCTGAGG
GTCTCTGCTACCTTCTGGCACAATCCTCGAAACCACTTCCGCTGCCAAGTGCAGTTCCATGGGCTTTCAG
AGGAGGACAAGTGGCCAGAGGGCTCACCCAAACCTGTCACACAGAACATCAGTGCAGAGGCCTGGGGCCG
AGCAGACTGTGGAATCACTTCAGCATCCTATCATCAGGGGGTTCTGTCTGCAACCATCCTCTATGAGATC
CTACTGGGGAAGGCCACCCTATATGCTGTGCTGGTCAGTGGCCTGGTGCTGATGGCCATGGTCAAGAAAA
AAAATTCCTAAGCGGCCGC
